>Addgene plasmid #34623 | pKD-SepRS-EFSep | addgene full sequence | sequence record 442987 | Addgene NGS Result
TAAAGTATATTAGTTAAGTATAAGAAGGAGATATACATATGGGATCCATGTCTAAAGAAAAGTTTGAACG
TACAAAACCGCACGTTAACGTCGGTACTATCGGCCACGTTGACCATGGTAAAACAACGCTGACCGCTGCA
ATCACTACCGTACTGGCTAAAACCTACGGCGGTGCTGCTCGCGCATTCGACCAGATCGATAACGCGCCGG
AAGAAAAAGCTCGTGGTATCACCATCAACACTTCTCGGGTTGAATACGACACCCCGACCCGTCACTACGC
ACACGTAGACTGCCCGGGGCACGCCGACTATGTTAAAAACATGATCACCGGTGCTGCGCAGATGGACGGC
GCGATCCTGGTAGTTGCTGCGACTGACGGCCCGATGCCGCAGACTCGTGAGCACATCCTGCTGGGTCGTC
AGGTAGGCGTTCCGTACATCATCGTGTTCCTGAACAAATGCGACATGGTTGATGACGAAGAGCTGCTGGA
ACTGGTTGAAATGGAAGTTCGTGAACTTCTGTCTCAGTACGACTTCCCGGGCGACGACACTCCGATCGTT
CGTGGTTCTGCTCTGAAAGCGCTGGAAGGCGACGCAGAGTGGGAAGCGAAAATCCTGGAACTGGCTGGCT
TCCTGGATTCTTACATTCCGGAACCAGAGCGTGCGATTGACAAGCCGTTCCTGCTGCCGATCAACGGGGT
ATACTCCATCTCCGGTCGTGGTACCGTTGTTTCGGGTCGTGTAGAACGCGGTATCATCAAAGTTGGTGAA
GAAGTTGAAATCGTTGGTATCAAAGAGACTCAGAAGTCTACCTGTACTGGCGTTGAAATGTTCCGCAAAC
TGCTGGACGAAGGCCGTGCTGGTGAGTGGGTAGGTGTTCTGCTGCGTGGTATCAAACGTGAAGAAATCGA
ACGTGGTCAGGTACTGGCTAAGCCGGGCACCATCAAGCCGCACACCAAGTTCGAATCTGAAGTGTACATT
CTGTCCAAAGATGAAGGCGGCCGTCATACTCCGTTCTTCAAAGGCTACCGTCCGCAGTTCTACTTCCGTA
CTACTGACGTGACTGGTACCATCGAACTGCCGGAAGGCGTAGAGATGGTAATGCCGGGCGACAACATCAA
AATGGTTGTTACCCTGATCCACCCGATCGCGATGGACGACGGTCTGCGTTTCGCAATCCGTGAAGGCGGC
CGTACCGTTGGCGCGGGCGTTGTAGCAAAAGTTCTGAGCTAATGGCGCGCCGTCGACCTGCAGGCATGCA
AGCTTGGCTGTTTTGGCGGATGAGAGAAGATTTTCAGCCTGATACAGATTAAATCAGAACGCAGAAGCGG
TCTGATAAAACAGAATTTGCCTGGCGGCAGTAGCGCGGTGGTCCCACCTGACCCCATGCCGAACTCAGAA
GTGAAAGGCCGTAGCGCCGATGGTAGTGTGGGGTCTCCCCATGCGAGAGTAGGGAACTGCCAGGCATCAA
ATAAAACGAAAGGCTCAGTCGAAAGACTGGGCCTTTCGTTTTATCTGTTGTTTGTCGGTGAACGCTCTCC
TGAGTAGGACAAATCCGCCGGGAGCGGATTTGAACGTTGCGAAGCAACGGCCCGGAGGGTGGCGGGCAGG
ACGCCCGCCATAAACTGCCAGGCATCAAATTAAGCAGAAGGCCATCCTGACGGATGGCCTTTTTGCGTTT
CTACAAACTCTTTTTGTTTGCTAGCTTTTCTCTGGTCCCGCCGCATCCATACCGCCAGTTGTTTACCCTC
ACAACGTTCCAGTAACCGGGCATGTTCATCATCAGTAACCCGTATCGTGAGCATCCTCTCTCGTTTCATC
GGTATCATTACCCCCATGAACAGAAATCCCCCTTACACGGAGGCATCAGTGACCAAACAGGAAAAAACCG
CCCTTAACATGGCCCGCTTTATCAGAAGCCAGACATTAACGCTTCTGGAGAAACTCAACGAGCTGGACGC
GGATGAACAGGCAGACATCTGTGAATCGCTTCACGACCACGCTGATGAGCTTTACCGCAGCTGCCTCGCG
CGTTTCGGTGATGACGGTGAAAACCTCTGACACATGCAGCTCCCGGAGACGGTCACAGCTTGTCTGTAAG
CGGATGCCGGGAGCAGACAAGCCCGTCAGGGCGCGTCAGCGGGTGTTGGCGGGTGTCGGGGCGCAGCCAT
GACCCAGTCACGTAGCGATAGCGGAGTGTATACTGGCTTAACTATGCGGCATCAGAGCAGATTGTACTGA
GAGTGCACCATTGCGGTGTGAAATACCGCACAGATGCGTAAGGAGAAAATACCGCATCAGGCGCTCTTCC
GCTTCCTCGCTCACTGACTCGCTGCGCTCGGTCGTTCGGCTGCGGCGAGCGGTATCAGCTCACTCAAAGG
CGGTAATACGGTTATCCACAGAATCAGGGGATAACGCAGGAAAGAACATGTGAGCAAAAGGCCAGCAAAA
GGCCAGGAACCGTAAAAAGGCCGCGTTGCTGGCGTTTTTCCATAGGCTCCGCCCCCCTGACGAGCATCAC
AAAAATCGACGCTCAAGTCAGAGGTGGCGAAACCCGACAGGACTATAAAGATACCAGGCGTTTCCCCCTG
GAAGCTCCCTCGTGCGCTCTCCTGTTCCGACCCTGCCGCTTACCGGATACCTGTCCGCCTTTCTCCCTTC
GGGAAGCGTGGCGCTTTCTCATAGCTCACGCTGTAGGTATCTCAGTTCGGTGTAGGTCGTTCGCTCCAAG
CTGGGCTGTGTGCACGAACCCCCCGTTCAGCCCGACCGCTGCGCCTTATCCGGTAACTATCGTCTTGAGT
CCAACCCGGTAAGACACGACTTATCGCCACTGGCAGCAGCCACTGGTAACAGGATTAGCAGAGCGAGGTA
TGTAGGCGGTGCTACAGAGTTCTTGAAGTGGTGGCCTAACTACGGCTACACTAGAAGGACAGTATTTGGT
ATCTGCGCTCTGCTGAAGCCAGTTACCTTCGGAAAAAGAGTTGGTAGCTCTTGATCCGGCAAACAAACCA
CCGCTGGTAGCGGTGGTTTTTTTGTTTGCAAGCAGCAGATTACGCGCAGAAAAAAAGGATCTCAAGAAGA
TCCTTTGATCTTTTCTACGGGGTCTGACGCTCAGTGGAACGAAAACTCACGTTAAGGGATTTTGGTCATG
AACAATAAAACTGTCTGCTTACATAAACAGTAATACAAGGGGTGTTATGAGCCATATTCAACGGGAAACG
TCTTGCTCTAGGCCGCGATTAAATTCCAACATGGATGCTGATTTATATGGGTATAAATGGGCTCGCGATA
ATGTCGGGCAATCAGGTGCGACAATCTATCGATTGTATGGGAAGCCCGATGCGCCAGAGTTGTTTCTGAA
ACATGGCAAAGGTAGCGTTGCCAATGATGTTACAGATGAGATGGTCAGACTAAACTGGCTGACGGAATTT
ATGCCTCTTCCGACCATCAAGCATTTTATCCGTACTCCTGATGATGCATGGTTACTCACCACTGCGATCC
CCGGGAAAACAGCATTCCAGGTATTAGAAGAATATCCTGATTCAGGTGAAAATATTGTTGATGCGCTGGC
AGTGTTCCTGCGCCGGTTGCATTCGATTCCTGTTTGTAATTGTCCTTTTAACAGCGATCGCGTATTTCGT
CTCGCTCAGGCGCAATCACGAATGAATAACGGTTTGGTTGATGCGAGTGATTTTGATGACGAGCGTAATG
GCTGGCCTGTTGAACAAGTCTGGAAAGAAATGCATAAACTTTTGCCATTCTCACCGGATTCAGTCGTCGC
TCATGGTGATTTCTCACTTGATAACCTTATTTTTGACGAGGGGAAATTAATAGGTTGTATTGATGTTGGA
CGAGTCGGAATCGCAGACCGATACCAGGATCTTGCCATCCTATGGAACTGCCTCGGTGAGTTTTCTCCTT
CATTACAGAAACGGCTTTTTCAAAAATATGGTATTGATAATCCTGATATGAGTAAATTGCAGTTTCATTT
GATGCTCGATGAGTTTTTCTAAGAATTAATTCATGAGCGGATACATATTTGAATGTATTTAGAAAAATAA
ACAAATAGGGGTTCCGCGCACATTTCCCCGAAAAGTGCCACCGCGGCCGCTTTCACCGTCATCACCGAAA
CGCGCGAGGCAGCAGATCAATTCGCGCGCGAAGGCGAAGCGGCATGCATTTACGTTGACACCATCGAATG
GTGCAAAACCTTTCGCGGTATGGCATGATAGCGCCCGGAAGAGAGTCAATTCAGGGTGGTGAATGTGAAA
CCAGTAACGTTATACGATGTCGCAGAGTATGCCGGTGTCTCTTATCAGACCGTTTCCCGCGTGGTGAACC
AGGCCAGCCACGTTTCTGCGAAAACGCGGGAAAAAGTGGAAGCGGCGATGGCGGAGCTGAATTACATTCC
CAACCGCGTGGCACAACAACTGGCGGGCAAACAGTCGTTGCTGATTGGCGTTGCCACCTCCAGTCTGGCC
CTGCACGCGCCGTCGCAAATTGTCGCGGCGATTAAATCTCGCGCCGATCAACTGGGTGCCAGCGTGGTGG
TGTCGATGGTAGAACGAAGCGGCGTCGAAGCCTGTAAAGCGGCGGTGCACAATCTTCTCGCGCAACGCGT
CAGTGGGCTGATCATTAACTATCCGCTGGATGACCAGGATGCCATTGCTGTGGAAGCTGCCTGCACTAAT
GTTCCGGCGTTATTTCTTGATGACTCTGACCAGACACCCATCAACAGTATTATTTTCTCCCATGAAGACG
GTACGCGACTGGGCGTGGAGCATCTGGTCGCATTGGGTCACCAGCAAATCGCGCTGTTAGCGGGCCCATT
AAGTTCTGTCTCGGCGCGTCTGCGTCTGGCTGGCTGGCATAAATATCTCACTCGCAATCAAATTCAGCCG
ATAGCGGAACGGGAAGGCGACTGGAGTGCCATGTCCGGTTTTCAACAAACCATGCAAATGCTGAATGAGG
GCATCGTTCCCACTGCGATGCTGGTTGCCAACGATCAGATGGCGCTGGGCGCAATGCGCGCCATTACCGA
GTCCGGGCTGCGCGTTGGTGCGGATATCTCGGTAGTGGGATACGACGATACCGAAGACAGCTCATGTTAT
ATCCCGCCGTTAGCCACCATCAAACAGGATTTTCGCCTGCTGGGGCAAACCAGCGTGGACCGCTTGCTGC
AACTCTCTCAGGGCCAGGCGGTGAAGGGCAATCAGCTGTTGCCCGTCTCACTGGTGAAAAGAAAAACCAC
CCTGGCGCCCAATACGCAAACCGCCTCTCCCCGCGCGTTGGCCGATTCATTAATGCAGCTGGCACGACAG
GTTTCCCGACTGGAAAGCGGGCAGTGAGCGCAACGCAATTAATGTAAGTTAGCGCGAATTGATCTGGTTT
GACAGCTTATCATCGACTGCACGGTGCACCAATGCTTCTGGCGTCAGGCAGCCATCGGAAGCTGTGGTAT
GGCTGTGCAGGTCGTAGATCACTGCATAATTCGTGTCGCTCAAGGCGCACTCCCGTTCTGGATAATGTTT
TTTGCGCCGACATCATAACGGTTCTGGCAAATATTCTGAAATGAGCTGTTGACAATTAATCATCCGGCCC
GTATAATGTGTGGAATTGTGAGCGGATAACAATTTCACACAGGAAACAGACCATGGCAATGTTTAAAAGA
GAAGAAATCATTGAAATGGCCAATAAGGACTTTGAAAAAGCATGGATCGAAACTAAAGACCTTATAAAAG
CTAAAAAGATAAACGAAAGTTACCCAAGAATAAAACCAGTTTTTGGAAAAACACACCCTGTAAATGACAC
TATTGAAAATTTAAGACAGGCATATCTTAGAATGGGTTTTGAAGAATATATAAACCCAGTAATTGTCGAT
GAAAGAGATATTTATAAACAATTCGGCCCAGAAGCTATGGCAGTTTTGGATAGATGCTTTTATTTAGCGG
GACTTCCAAGACCTGACGTTGGTTTGAGCGATGAAAAAATTTCACAGATTGAAAAACTTGGAATTAAAGT
TTCTGAGCACAAAGAAAGTTTACAAAAAATACTTCACGGATACAAAAAAGGAACTCTTGATGGTGACGAT
TTAGTTTTAGAAATTTCAAATGCACTTGAAATTTCAAGCGAGATGGGTTTAAAAATTTTAGAAGATGTTT
TCCCAGAATTTAAGGATTTAACCGCAGTTTCTTCAAAATTAACTTTAAGAAGCCACATGACTTCAGGATG
GTTCCTTACTGTTTCAGACCTCATGAACAAAAAACCCTTGCCATTTAAACTCTTTTCAATCGATAGATGT
TTTAGAAGAGAACAAAAAGAAGATAAAAGCCACTTAATGACATACCACTCTGCATCCTGTGCAATTGCAG
GTGAAGGCGTGGATATTAATGATGGAAAAGCAATTGCAGAAGGATTATTATCCCAATTTGGCTTTACAAA
CTTTAAATTCATTCCTGATGAAAAGAAAAGTAAATACTACACCCCTGAAACACAGACTGAAGTTTACGCA
TACCACCCAAAATTAAAAGAATGGCTCGAAGTTGCTACATTTGGAGTATATTCGCCAGTTGCATTAAGCA
AATACGGAATAGATGTACCTGTAATGAATTTGGGTCTTGGTGTTGAAAGACTTGCAATGATTTCTGGAAA
TTTCGCAGATGTTCGAGAAATGGTATATCCTCAGTTTTACGAACACAAACTTAATGACCGGAATGTCGCT
TCAATGGTAAAACTCGATAAAGTTCCAGTAATGGATGAAATTTACGATTTAACAAAAGAATTAATTGAGT
CATGTGTTAAAAACAAAGATTTAAAATCCCCTTGTGAATTAGCTATTGAAAAAACGTTTTCATTTGGAAA
AACCAAGAAAAATGTAAAAATAAACATTTTTGAAAAAGAAGAAGGTAAAAATTTACTCGGACCTTCAATT
TTAAACGAAATCTACGTTTACGATGGAAATGTAATTGGAATTCCTGAAAGCTTTGACGGAGTAAAAGAAG
AATTTAAAGACTTCTTAGAAAAAGGAAAATCAGAAGGGGTAGCAACAGGCATTCGATATATCGATGCGCT
TTGCTTTAAAATTACTTCAAAATTAGAAGAAGCATTTGTGTCAAACACTACTGAATTCAAAGTTAAAGTT
CCAATTGTCAGAAGTTTAAGCGACATTAACTTAAAAATCGATGATATCGCATTAAAACAGATCATGAGCA
AAAATAAAGTAATCGACGTTAGAGGCCCAGTCTTTTTAAATGTCGAAGTAAAAATTGAATAAGAGCTCGG
TACC
Features (pLannotate 1.2.2; 19 found; start..end, strand, type, name):
     48..1229    +  CDS            tufB: EFTU2_ECOLI - Experimental evidence at protein level: Swiss-Prot protein existence level 1. (Microbial infection) Upon infection by bacteriophage Qbeta, part of the viral RNA-dependent RNA polymerase complex. With EF-Ts may provide a stabilizing scaffold for the beta (catalytic) subunit. Helps separate the double-stranded RNA of the template and growing RNA during elongation (PubMed:22245970). With the beta subunit helps form the exit tunnel for template RNA. The GTPase activity of this subunit is not required for viral RNA replication (PubMed:20798060). From Escherichia coli (strain K12).
   1242..1265    +  misc_feature   MCS (fragment): pUC18/19 multiple cloning site
   1349..1464    +  ncRNA          5S rRNA: Accession: RF00001 - 5S ribosomal RNA
   1468..1554    +  terminator     rrnB T1 terminator: Escherichia coli rrnB; transcription terminator T1 from the E. coli rrnB gene
   1646..1673    +  terminator     rrnB T2 terminator: transcription terminator T2 from the E. coli rrnB gene
   1718..1828    -  CDS            mbeC (fragment): MBEC_ECOLX - Experimental evidence at protein level: Swiss-Prot protein existence level 1. Required for efficient mobilization of ColE1 plasmid and is thus essential to promote the specific transfer of the plasmid during conjugation. Probably functions by inducing DNA bending, helping the MbeA relaxase to melt the DNA around the nic site and cleave the phosphodiester bond. Binds specifically double-stranded DNA (dsDNA) containing the ColE1 oriT but does not recognize the inverted repeat (IR). From Escherichia coli.
   1869..2060    +  CDS            rop: Rop protein, which maintains plasmids at low copy number; rop
   2162..2301    +  misc_feature   bom: basis of mobility region from pBR322
   2487..3075    -  rep_origin     ori: high-copy-number ColE1/pMB1/pBR322/pUC origin of replication
   3197..4012    +  CDS            KanR: aminoglycoside phosphotransferase; aph(3')-Ia; confers resistance to kanamycin in bacteria or G418 (Geneticin®) in eukaryotes
   4021..4078    -  promoter       AmpR promoter (fragment): bla
   4111..4143    -  CDS            rop (fragment): Rop protein, which maintains plasmids at low copy number; rop
   4187..4264    +  promoter       lacIq promoter: lacI (mutant); In the lacIq allele, a single base change in the promoter boosts expression of the lacI gene about 10-fold.
   4265..5347    +  CDS            lacI: lac repressor; lacI; The lac repressor binds to the lac operator to inhibit transcription in E. coli. This inhibition can be relieved by adding lactose or isopropyl-β-D-thiogalactopyranoside (IPTG).
   5389..5406    +  promoter       tet promoter (fragment): E. coli promoter for tetracycline efflux protein gene
   5402..5503    -  CDS            yciV (fragment): RNAAM_ECOLI - Also known as trpH From Escherichia coli (strain K12).
   5579..5608    +  promoter       trc promoter: strong E. coli promoter; hybrid between the trp and lac UV5 promoters
   5616..5632    +  protein_bind   lac operator: The lac repressor binds to the lac operator to inhibit transcription in E. coli. This inhibition can be relieved by adding lactose or isopropyl-β-D-thiogalactopyranoside (IPTG). lac repressor encoded by lacI
   5659..7269    +  CDS            sepS: SEPS_METMP - Experimental evidence at protein level: Swiss-Prot protein existence level 1. Catalyzes the attachment of O-phosphoserine (Sep) to tRNA(Cys). From Methanococcus maripaludis (strain S2 / LL).
