>Addgene plasmid #34623 | pKD-SepRS-EFSep | analyzer sequence | sequence record 41486
TAAAGTATATTAGTTAAGTATAAGAAGGAGATATACATATGGGATCCATGTCTAAAGAAAAGTTTGAACG
TACAAAACCGCACGTTAACGTCGGTACTATCGGCCACGTTGACCATGGTAAAACAACGCTGACCGCTGCA
ATCACTACCGTACTGGCTAAAACCTACGGCGGTGCTGCTCGCGCATTCGACCAGATCGATAACGCGCCGG
AAGAAAAAGCTCGTGGTATCACCATCAACACTTCTCGGGTTGAATACGACACCCCGACCCGTCACTACGC
ACACGTAGACTGCCCGGGGCACGCCGACTATGTTAAAAACATGATCACCGGTGCTGCGCAGATGGACGGC
GCGATCCTGGTAGTTGCTGCGACTGACGGCCCGATGCCGCAGACTCGTGAGCACATCCTGCTGGGTCGTC
AGGTAGGCGTTCCGTACATCATCGTGTTCCTGAACAAATGCGACATGGTTGATGACGAAGAGCTGCTGGA
ACTGGTTGAAATGGAAGTTCGTGAACTTCTGTCTCAGTACGACTTCCCGGGCGACGACACTCCGATCGTT
CGTGGTTCTGCTCTGAAAGCGCTGGAAGGCGACGCAGAGTGGGAAGCGAAAATCCTGGAACTGGCTGGCT
TCCTGGATTCTTACATTCCGGAACCAGAGCGTGCGATTGACAAGCCGTTCCTGCTGCCGATCAACGGGGT
ATACTCCATCTCCGGTCGTGGTACCGTTGTTTCGGGTCGTGTAGAACGCGGTATCATCAAAGTTGGTGAA
GAAGTTGAAATCGTTGGTATCAAAGAGACTCAGAAGTCTACCTGTACTGGCGTTGAAATGTTCCGCAAAC
TGCTGGACGAAGGCCGTGCTGGTGAGTGGGTAGGTGTTCTGCTGCGTGGTATCAAACGTGAAGAAATCGA
ACGTGGTCAGGTACTGGCTAAGCCGGGCACCATCAAGCCGCACACCAAGTTCGAATCTGAAGTGTACATT
CTGTCCAAAGATGAAGGCGGCCGTCATACTCCGTTCTTCAAAGGCTACCGTCCGCAGTTCTACTTCCGTA
CTACTGACGTGACTGGTACCATCGAACTGCCGGAAGGCGTAGAGATGGTAATGCCGGGCGACAACATCAA
AATGGTTGTTACCCTGATCCACCCGATCGCGATGGACGACGGTCTGCGTTTCGCAATCCGTGAAGGCGGC
CGTACCGTTGGCGCGGGCGTTGTAGCAAAAGTTCTGAGCTAATGGCGCGCCGTCGACCTGCAGGCATGCA
AGCTTGGCTGTTTTGGCGGATGAGAGAAGATTTTCAGCCTGATACAGATTAAATCAGAACGCAGAAGCGG
TCTGATAAAACAGAATTTGCCTGGCGGCAGTAGCGCGGTGGTCCCACCTGACCCCATGCCGAACTCAGAA
GTGAAACGCCGTAGCGCCGATGGTAGTGTGGGGTCTCCCCATGCGAGAGTAGGGAACTGCCAGGCATCAA
ATAAAACGAAAGGCTCAGTCGAAAGACTGGGCCTTTCGTTTTATCTGTTGTTTGTCGGTGAACGCTCTCC
TGAGTAGGACAAATCCGCCGGGAGCGGATTTGAACGTTGCGAAGCAACGGCCCGGAGGGTGGCGGGCAGG
ACGCCCGCCATAAACTGCCAGGCATCAAATTAAGCAGAAGGCCATCCTGACGGATGGCCTTTTTGCGTTT
CTACAAACTCTTTTTGTTTGCTAGCTTTTCTCTGGTCCCGCCGCATCCATACCGCCAGTTGTTTACCCTC
ACAACGTTCCAGTAACCGGGCATGTTCATCATCAGTAACCCGTATCGTGAGCATCCTCTCTCGTTTCATC
GGTATCATTACCCCCATGAACAGAAATCCCCCTTACACGGAGGCATCAGTGACCAAACAGGAAAAAACCG
CCCTTAACATGGCCCGCTTTATCAGAAGCCAGACATTAACGCTTCTGGAGAAACTCAACGAGCTGGACGC
GGATGAACAGGCAGACATCTGTGAATCGCTTCACGACCACGCTGATGAGCTTTACCGCAGCTGCCTCGCG
CGTTTCGGTGATGACGGTGAAAACCTCTGACACATGCAGCTCCCGGAGACGGTCACAGCTTGTCTGTAAG
CGGATGCCGGGAGCAGACAAGCCCGTCAGGGCGCGTCAGCGGGTGTTGGCGGGTGTCGGGGCGCAGCCAT
GACCCAGTCACGTAGCGATAGCGGAGTGTATACTGGCTTAACTATGCGGCATCAGAGCAGATTGTACTGA
GAGTGCACCATATATGCGGTGTGAAATACCGCACAGATGCGTAAGGAGAAAATACCGCATCAGGCGCTCT
TCCGCTTCCTCGCTCACTGACTCGCTGCGCTCGGTCGTTCGGCTGCGGCGAGCGGTATCAGCTCACTCAA
AGGCGGTAATACGGTTATCCACAGAATCAGGGGATAACGCAGGAAAGAACATGTGAGCAAAAGGCCAGCA
AAAGGCCAGGAACCGTAAAAAGGCCGCGTTGCTGGCGTTTTTCCATAGGCTCCGCCCCCCTGACGAGCAT
CACAAAAATCGACGCTCAAGTCAGAGGTGGCGAAACCCGACAGGACTATAAAGATACCAGGCGTTTCCCC
CTGGAAGCTCCCTCGTGCGCTCTCCTGTTCCGACCCTGCCGCTTACCGGATACCTGTCCGCCTTTCTCCC
TTCGGGAAGCGTGGCGCTTTCTCATAGCTCACGCTGTAGGTATCTCAGTTCGGTGTAGGTCGTTCGCTCC
AAGCTGGGCTGTGTGCACGAACCCCCCGTTCAGCCCGACCGCTGCGCCTTATCCGGTAACTATCGTCTTG
AGTCCAACCCGGTAAGACACGACTTATCGCCACTGGCAGCAGCCACTGGTAACAGGATTAGCAGAGCGAG
GTATGTAGGCGGTGCTACAGAGTTCTTGAAGTGGTGGCCTAACTACGGCTACACTAGAAGGACAGTATTT
GGTATCTGCGCTCTGCTGAAGCCAGTTACCTTCGGAAAAAGAGTTGGTAGCTCTTGATCCGGCAAACAAA
CCACCGCTGGTAGCGGTGGTTTTTTTGTTTGCAAGCAGCAGATTACGCGCAGAAAAAAAGGATCTCAAGA
AGATCCTTTGATCTTTTCTACGGGGTCTGACGCTCAGTGGAACGAAAACTCACGTTAAGGGATTTTGGTC
ATGAACAATAAAACTGTCTGCTTACATAAACAGTAATACAAGGGGTGTTATGAGCCATATTCAACGGGAA
ACGTCTTGCTCTAGGCCGCGATTAAATTCCAACATGGATGCTGATTTATATGGGTATAAATGGGCTCGCG
ATAATGTCGGGCAATCAGGTGCGACAATCTATCGATTGTATGGGAAGCCCGATGCGCCAGAGTTGTTTCT
GAAACATGGCAAAGGTAGCGTTGCCAATGATGTTACAGATGAGATGGTCAGACTAAACTGGCTGACGGAA
TTTATGCCTCTTCCGACCATCAAGCATTTTATCCGTACTCCTGATGATGCATGGTTACTCACCACTGCGA
TCCCCGGGAAAACAGCATTCCAGGTATTAGAAGAATATCCTGATTCAGGTGAAAATATTGTTGATGCGCT
GGCAGTGTTCCTGCGCCGGTTGCATTCGATTCCTGTTTGTAATTGTCCTTTTAACAGCGATCGCGTATTT
CGTCTCGCTCAGGCGCAATCACGAATGAATAACGGTTTGGTTGATGCGAGTGATTTTGATGACGAGCGTA
ATGGCTGGCCTGTTGAACAAGTCTGGAAAGAAATGCATAAACTTTTGCCATTCTCACCGGATTCAGTCGT
CACTCATGGTGATTTCTCACTTGATAACCTTATTTTTGACGAGGGGAAATTAATAGGTTGTATTGATGTT
GGACGAGTCGGAATCGCAGACCGATACCAGGATCTTGCCATCCTATGGAACTGCCTCGGTGAGTTTTCTC
CTTCATTACAGAAACGGCTTTTTCAAAAATATGGTATTGATAATCCTGATATGAATAAATTGCAGTTTCA
TTTGATGCTCGATGAGTTTTTCTAAGAATTAATTCATGAGCGGATACATATTTGAATGTATTTAGAAAAA
TAAACAAATAGGGGTTCCGCGCACATTTCCCCGAAAAGTGCCACCGCGGCCGCTTTCACCGTCATCACCG
AAACGCGCGAGGCAGCAGATCAATTCGCGCGCGAAGGCGAAGCGGCATGCATTTACGTTGACACCATCGA
ATGGTGCAAAACCTTTCGCGGTATGGCATGATAGCGCCCGGAAGAGAGTCAATTCAGGGTGGTGAATGTG
AAACCAGTAACGTTATACGATGTCGCAGAGTATGCCGGTGTCTCTTATCAGACCGTTTCCCGCGTGGTGA
ACCAGGCCAGCCACGTTTCTGCGAAAACGCGGGAAAAAGTGGAAGCGGCGATGGCGGAGCTGAATTACAT
TCCCAACCGCGTGGCACAACAACTGGCGGGCAAACAGTCGTTGCTGATTGGCGTTGCCACCTCCAGTCTG
GCCCTGCACGCGCCGTCGCAAATTGTCGCGGCGATTAAATCTCGCGCCGATCAACTGGGTGCCAGCGTGG
TGGTGTCGATGGTAGAACGAAGCGGCGTCGAAGCCTGTAAAGCGGCGGTGCACAATCTTCTCGCGCAACG
CGTCAGTGGGCTGATCATTAACTATCCGCTGGATGACCAGGATGCCATTGCTGTGGAAGCTGCCTGCACT
AATGTTCCGGCGTTATTTCTTGATGTCTCTGACCAGACACCCATCAACAGTATTATTTTCTCCCATGAAG
ACGGTACGCGACTGGGCGTGGAGCATCTGGTCGCATTGGGTCACCAGCAAATCGCGCTGTTAGCGGGCCC
ATTAAGTTCTGTCTCGGCGCGTCTGCGTCTGGCTGGCTGGCATAAATATCTCACTCGCAATCAAATTCAG
CCGATAGCGGAACGGGAAGGCGACTGGAGTGCCATGTCCGGTTTTCAACAAACCATGCAAATGCTGAATG
AGGGCATCGTTCCCACTGCGATGCTGGTTGCCAACGATCAGATGGCGCTGGGCGCAATGCGCGCCATTAC
CGAGTCCGGGCTGCGCGTTGGTGCGGATATCTCGGTAGTGGGATACGACGATACCGAAGACAGCTCATGT
TATATCCCGCCGTTAACCACCATCAAACAGGATTTTCGCCTGCTGGGGCAAACCAGCGTGGACCGCTTGC
TGCAACTCTCTCAGGGCCAGGCGGTGAAGGGCAATCAGCTGTTGCCCGTCTCACTGGTGAAAAGAAAAAC
CACCCTGGCGCCCAATACGCAAACCGCCTCTCCCCGCGCGTTGGCCGATTCATTAATGCAGCTGGCACGA
CAGGTTTCCCGACTGGAAAGCGGGCAGTGAGCGCAACGCAATTAATGTGAGTTAGCGCGAATTGATCTGG
TTTGACAGCTTATCATCGACTGCACGGTGCACCAATGCTTCTGGCGTCAGGCAGCCATCGGAAGCTGTGG
TATGGCTGTGCAGGTCGTAAATCACTGCATAATTCGTGTCGCTCAAGGCGCACTCCCGTTCTGGATAATG
TTTTTTGCGCCGACATCATAACGGTTCTGGCAAATATTCTGAAATGAGCTGTTGACAATTAATCATCCGG
CTCGTATAATGTGTGGAATTGTGAGCGGATAACAATTTCACACAGGAAACAGACCCATGGCAATGTTTAA
AAGAGAAGAAATCATTGAAATGGCCAATAAGGACTTTGAAAAAGCATGGATCGAAACTAAAGACCTTATA
AAAGCTAAAAAGATAAACGAAAGTTACCCAAGAATAAAACCAGTTTTTGGAAAAACACACCCTGTAAATG
ACACTATTGAAAATTTAAGACAGGCATATCTTAGAATGGGTTTTGAAGAATATATAAACCCAGTAATTGT
CGATGAAAGAGATATTTATAAACAATTCGGCCCAGAAGCTATGGCAGTTTTGGATAGATGCTTTTATTTA
GCGGGACTTCCAAGACCTGACGTTGGTTTGAGCGATGAAAAAATTTCACAGATTGAAAAACTTGGAATTA
AAGTTTCTGAGCACAAAGAAAGTTTACAAAAAATACTTCACGGATACAAAAAAGGAACTCTTGATGGTGA
CGATTTAGTTTTAGAAATTTCAAATGCACTTGAAATTTCAAGCGAGATGGGTTTAAAAATTTTAGAAGAT
GTTTTCCCAGAATTTAAGGATTTAACCGCAGTTTCTTCAAAATTAACTTTAAGAAGCCACATGACTTCAG
GATGGTTCCTTACTGTTTCAGACCTCATGAACAAAAAACCCTTGCCATTTAAACTCTTTTCAATCGATAG
ATGTTTTAGAAGAGAACAAAAAGAAGATAAAAGCCACTTAATGACATACCACTCTGCATCCTGTGCAATT
GCAGGTGAAGGCGTGGATATTAATGATGGAAAAGCAATTGCAGAAGGATTATTATCCCAATTTGGCTTTA
CAAACTTTAAATTCATTCCTGATGAAAAGAAAAGTAAATACTACACCCCTGAAACACAGACTGAAGTTTA
CGCATACCACCCAAAATTAAAAGAATGGCTCGAAGTTGCTACATTTGGAGTATATTCGCCAGTTGCATTA
AGCAAATACGGAATAGATGTACCTGTAATGAATTTGGGTCTTGGTGTTGAAAGACTTGCAATGATTTCTG
GAAATTTCGCAGATGTTCGAGAAATGGTATATCCTCAGTTTTACGAACACAAACTTAATGACCGGAATGT
CGCTTCAATGGTAAAACTCGATAAAGTTCCAGTAATGGATGAAATTTACGATTTAACAAAAGAATTAATT
GAGTCATGTGTTAAAAACAAAGATTTAAAATCCCCTTGTGAATTAGCTATTGAAAAAACGTTTTCATTTG
GAAAAACCAAGAAAAATGTAAAAATAAACATTTTTGAAAAAGAAGAAGGTAAAAATTTACTCGGACCTTC
AATTTTAAACGAAATCTACGTTTACGATGGAAATGTAATTGGAATTCCTGAAAGCTTTGACGGAGTAAAA
GAAGAATTTAAAGACTTCTTAGAAAAAGGAAAATCAGAAGGGGTAGCAACAGGCATTCGATATATCGATG
CGCTTTGCTTTAAAATTACTTCAAAATTAGAAGAAGCATTTGTGTCAAACACTACTGAATTCAAAGTTAA
AGTTCCAATTGTCAGAAGTTTAAGCGACATTAACTTAAAAATCGATGATATCGCATTAAAACAGATCATG
AGCAAAAATAAAGTAATCGACGTTAGAGGCCCAGTCTTTTTAAATGTCGAAGTAAAAATTGAATAAGAGC
TCGGTACC
Features (pLannotate 1.2.2; 19 found; start..end, strand, type, name):
     48..1229    +  CDS            tufB: EFTU2_ECOLI - Experimental evidence at protein level: Swiss-Prot protein existence level 1. (Microbial infection) Upon infection by bacteriophage Qbeta, part of the viral RNA-dependent RNA polymerase complex. With EF-Ts may provide a stabilizing scaffold for the beta (catalytic) subunit. Helps separate the double-stranded RNA of the template and growing RNA during elongation (PubMed:22245970). With the beta subunit helps form the exit tunnel for template RNA. The GTPase activity of this subunit is not required for viral RNA replication (PubMed:20798060). From Escherichia coli (strain K12).
   1242..1265    +  misc_feature   MCS (fragment): pUC18/19 multiple cloning site
   1349..1464    +  ncRNA          5S rRNA: Accession: RF00001 - 5S ribosomal RNA
   1468..1554    +  terminator     rrnB T1 terminator: Escherichia coli rrnB; transcription terminator T1 from the E. coli rrnB gene
   1646..1673    +  terminator     rrnB T2 terminator: transcription terminator T2 from the E. coli rrnB gene
   1718..1828    -  CDS            mbeC (fragment): MBEC_ECOLX - Experimental evidence at protein level: Swiss-Prot protein existence level 1. Required for efficient mobilization of ColE1 plasmid and is thus essential to promote the specific transfer of the plasmid during conjugation. Probably functions by inducing DNA bending, helping the MbeA relaxase to melt the DNA around the nic site and cleave the phosphodiester bond. Binds specifically double-stranded DNA (dsDNA) containing the ColE1 oriT but does not recognize the inverted repeat (IR). From Escherichia coli.
   1869..2060    +  CDS            rop: Rop protein, which maintains plasmids at low copy number; rop
   2162..2304    +  misc_feature   bom: basis of mobility region from pBR322
   2490..3078    -  rep_origin     ori: high-copy-number ColE1/pMB1/pBR322/pUC origin of replication
   3200..4015    +  CDS            KanR: aminoglycoside phosphotransferase; aph(3')-Ia; confers resistance to kanamycin in bacteria or G418 (Geneticin®) in eukaryotes
   4024..4081    -  promoter       AmpR promoter (fragment): bla
   4114..4146    -  CDS            rop (fragment): Rop protein, which maintains plasmids at low copy number; rop
   4190..4267    +  promoter       lacIq promoter: lacI (mutant); In the lacIq allele, a single base change in the promoter boosts expression of the lacI gene about 10-fold.
   4268..5350    +  CDS            lacI: lac repressor; lacI; The lac repressor binds to the lac operator to inhibit transcription in E. coli. This inhibition can be relieved by adding lactose or isopropyl-β-D-thiogalactopyranoside (IPTG).
   5392..5409    +  promoter       tet promoter (fragment): E. coli promoter for tetracycline efflux protein gene
   5405..5506    -  CDS            yciV (fragment): RNAAM_ECOLI - Also known as trpH From Escherichia coli (strain K12).
   5582..5611    +  promoter       trc promoter: strong E. coli promoter; hybrid between the trp and lac UV5 promoters
   5619..5635    +  protein_bind   lac operator: The lac repressor binds to the lac operator to inhibit transcription in E. coli. This inhibition can be relieved by adding lactose or isopropyl-β-D-thiogalactopyranoside (IPTG). lac repressor encoded by lacI
   5663..7273    +  CDS            sepS: SEPS_METMP - Experimental evidence at protein level: Swiss-Prot protein existence level 1. Catalyzes the attachment of O-phosphoserine (Sep) to tRNA(Cys). From Methanococcus maripaludis (strain S2 / LL).
