[The description below was written by a language model from this plasmid's Addgene catalogue record and pLannotate feature annotations shown in this document.]
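Description:
pKD-SepRS-EFSep is a bacterial expression plasmid built on pKD, a derivative of pKK223-3 in which the ampicillin resistance gene was replaced by a kanamycin resistance gene (aph(3')-Ia). The cloning region was also expanded with a second ribosome binding site and a second multiple cloning site, so that two genes can be co-expressed from a single promoter. It replicates in E. coli from a ColE1/pMB1-type origin. The catalogue lists it as high copy, although the annotation also finds an intact rop gene and the pBR322 bom region. A lacIq-driven lacI gene is carried on the plasmid. The catalogue calls the expression promoter Ptac, while the annotation software labels it as the closely related trc promoter. It is followed by a lac operator, so expression should be repressible by LacI and inducible with IPTG. The rrnB T1 and T2 terminators lie downstream of the cassette.

The payload is an operon-like pair of genes. The first, between NcoI and SacI, is sepS, encoding O-phosphoseryl-tRNA synthetase (SepRS). The annotation assigns it to Methanococcus maripaludis, whereas the catalogue gives a differently spelled genus name. This enzyme charges O-phosphoserine (Sep) onto tRNA(Cys). The second, between BamHI and SalI, is EF-Sep, an E. coli tufB (EF-Tu) variant carrying six substitutions: H67R, E216N, D217G, F219Y, T229S and N274W. The plasmid comes from work on expanding the E. coli genetic code with phosphoserine, supplying the synthetase and elongation factor components. No tRNA gene is annotated on it. The depositors state that serB-deleted Top10 or BL21 hosts are required, to prevent dephosphorylation of Sep in vivo. The two sequence records, about 7.3 kb each, differ by only a few nucleotides and give the same feature map.
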