Addgene plasmid #34623: pKD-SepRS-EFSep
Depositing lab: Jesse Rinehart & Dieter Söll. Depositing organization: Yale University. Publication: Expanding the genetic code of Escherichia coli with phosphoserine. Park HS, Hohn MJ, Umehara T, Guo LT, Osborne EM, Benner J, Noren CJ, Rinehart J, Soll D. Science. 2011 Aug 26;333(6046):1151-4. 10.1126/science.1207203 PubMed 21868676.
Backbone
  Vector backbone: pKK223-3
  Backbone manufacturer: Pharmacia
  Backbone size w/o insert (bp): 4300
  Modifications to backbone: pKD is derived from pKK223-3 (Pharmacia). The ampicillin (Amp) resistance gene was replaced with a kanamycin (Kan) resistance gene. The original multiple cloning site (MCS; NcoI-EcoRI-SacI) was modified by adding an additional ribosome binding site (RBS) and a second MCS (NdeI-BamHI-SalI-HindIII), thus enabling simultaneous protein expression from two genes, both under the control of the same tac promoter.
  Vector type: Bacterial Expression
Growth in bacteria
  Bacterial resistance: Kanamycin, 50 μg/mL
  Growth temperature: 30°C
  Growth strain: DH5alpha
  Copy number: High Copy
Gene/Insert 1
  Gene/Insert name: SepRS (alt name: sepS)
  Species: Methanocaldococcuc maripaludis
  Insert size (bp): 1613
  Entrez Gene: MMP0688 (a.k.a. MMP0688)
  Promoter: Ptac
  Cloning method: Restriction Enzyme; 5′ cloning site NcoI (not destroyed); 3′ cloning site SacI (not destroyed)
  Sequencing primers: 5′ M13_pUC-Rev
Gene/Insert 2
  Gene/Insert name: EF-Sep (alt names: tufB; EF-Tu)
  Species: E. coli
  Insert size (bp): 1184
  Mutation: His67 to Arg , Glu216 to Asn, Asp217 to Gly, Phe219 to Tyr, Thr229 to Ser, and Asn274 to Trp
  Entrez Gene: tufB (a.k.a. B21_03809)
  Promoter: Ptac (from SepRS- operon like)
  Cloning method: Restriction Enzyme; 5′ cloning site BamHI (not destroyed); 3′ cloning site SalI (not destroyed)
  Sequencing primers: 5′ pJR_F2; 3′ pBAD_rev
Terms and licenses: Academic/Nonprofit Terms; Industry Terms: Not Available to Industry
Depositor comments: To prevent possible enzymatic dephosphorylation of O-phospho-L-serine (Sep) in vivo, the gene encoding phosphoserine phosphatase (serB), which is catalyzing the last step in serine biosynthesis, was deleted from Escherichia coli strains Top10 (Top10∆serB - Addgene #34928) and BL21 (BL21∆serB - Addgene #34929). These strains are required hosts when using this plasmid. Certain elements of this plasmid are covered under US patent 9,090,928 to Yale University
How to cite: pKD-SepRS-EFSep was a gift from Jesse Rinehart & Dieter Söll (Addgene plasmid # 34623 ; http://n2t.net/addgene:34623 ; RRID:Addgene_34623)
