>Addgene plasmid #34623 | pKD-SepRS-EFSep | addgene partial sequence | sequence record 43071 | M13pUC-rev 5'-AGCGGATAACAATTTCACACAGG-3'
AGAGAGAATCATTGAAATGGCCAATAAGGACTTTGAAAAAGCATGGATCGAAACTAAAGACCTTATAAAA
GCTAAAAAGATAAACGAAAGTTACCCAAGAATAAAACCAGTTTTTGGAAAAACACACCCTGTAAATGACA
CTATTGAAAATTTAAGACAGGCATATCTTAGAATGGGTTTTGAAGAATATATAAACCCAGTAATTGTCGA
TGAAAGAGATATTTATAAACAATTCGGCCCAGAAGCTATGGCAGTTTTGGATAGATGCTTTTATTTAGCG
GGACTTCCAAGACCTGACGTTGGTTTGAGCGATGAAAAAATTTCACAGATTGAAAAACTTGGAATTAAAG
TTTCTGAGCACAAAGAAAGTTTACAAAAAATACTTCACGGATACAAAAAAGGAACTCTTGATGGTGACGA
TTTAGTTTTAGAAATTTCAAATGCACTTGAAATTTCAAGCGAGATGGGTTTAAAAATTTTAGAAGATGTT
TTCCCAGAATTTAAGGATTTAACCGCAGTTTCTTCAAAATTAACTTTAAGAAGCCACATGACTTCAGGAT
GGTTCCTTACTGTTTCAGACCTCATGAACAAAAAACCCTTGCCATTTAAACTCTTTTCAATCGATAGATG
TTTTAGAAGAGAACAAAAAGAAGATAAAAGCCACTTAATGACATACCACTCTGCATCCTGTGCAATTGCA
GGTGAAGGCGTGGATATTAATGATGGAAAAGCAATTGCAGAAGGATTATTATCCCAATTTGGCTTTACAA
ACTTTAAATTCATTCCTGATGAAAAGAAAAGTAAATACTACACCCCTGAAACACAGACTGAAGTTTA
