>Addgene plasmid #34623 | pKD-SepRS-EFSep | addgene partial sequence | sequence record 43183 | pJR_F2 5'-cgacgttagaggcccagt-3'
AGAGCTCGGTCCTAAAGTATATTAGTTAAGTATAAGAAGGAGATATACATATGGGATCCATGTCTAAAGA
AAAGTTTGAACGTACAAAACCGCACGTTAACGTCGGTACTATCGGCCACGTTGACCATGGTAAAACAACG
CTGACCGCTGCAATCACTACCGTACTGGCTAAAACCTACGGCGGTGCTGCTCGCGCATTCGACCAGATCG
ATAACGCGCCGGAAGAAAAAGCTCGTGGTATCACCATCAACACTTCTCGGGTTGAATACGACACCCCGAC
CCGTCACTACGCACACGTAGACTGCCCGGGGCACGCCGACTATGTTAAAAACATGATCACCGGTGCTGCG
CAGATGGACGGCGCGATCCTGGTAGTTGCTGCGACTGACGGCCCGATGCCGCAGACTCGTGAGCACATCC
TGCTGGGTCGTCAGGTAGGCGTTCCGTACATCATCGTGTTCCTGAACAAATGCGACATGGTTGATGACGA
AGAGCTGCTGGAACTGGTTGAAATGGAAGTTCGTGAACTTCTGTCTCAGTACGACTTCCCGGGCGACGAC
ACTCCGATCGTTCGTGGTTCTGCTCTGAAAGCGCTGGAAGGCGACGCAGAGTGGGAAGCGAAAATCCTGG
AACTGGCTGGCTTCCTGGATTCTTACATTCCGGAACCAGAGCGTGCGATTGACAAGCCGTTCCTGCTGCC
GATCAACGGGGTATACTCCATCTCCGGTCGTGGTACCGTTGTTTCGGGTCGTGTAGAACGCGGTATCATC
AAAGTTGGTGAAGAAGTTGA
