>Addgene plasmid #34623 | pKD-SepRS-EFSep | addgene partial sequence | sequence record 43184 | pBAD_rev
CAGCCAAGCTTGCATGCCTGCAGGTCGACGGCGCGCCATTAGCTCAGAACTTTTGCTACAACGCCCGCGC
CAACGGTACGGCCGCCTTCACGGATTGCGAAACGCAGACCGTCGTCCATCGCGATCGGGTGGATCAGGGT
AACAACCATTTTGATGTTGTCGCCCGGCATTACCATCTCTACGCCTTCCGGCAGTTCGATGGTACCAGTC
ACGTCAGTAGTACGGAAGTAGAACTGCGGACGGTAGCCTTTGAAGAACGGAGTATGACGGCCGCCTTCAT
CTTTGGACAGAATGTACACTTCAGATTCGAACTTGGTGTGCGGCTTGATGGTGCCCGGCTTAGCCAGTAC
CTGACCACGTTCGATTTCTTCACGTTTGATACCACGCAGCAGAACACCTACCCACTCACCAGCACGGCCT
TCGTCCAGCAGTTTGCGGAACATTTCAACGCCAGTACAGGTAGACTTCTGAGTCTCTTTGATACCAACGA
TTTCAACTTCTTCACCAACTTTGATGATACCGCGTTCTACACGACCCGAAACAACGGTACCACGACCGGA
GATGGAGTATACCCCGTTGATCGGCAGCAGGAACGGCTTGTCAATCGCACGCTCTGGTTCCGGAATGTAA
GAATCCAGGAAGCCAGCCAGTTCCAGGATTTTCGCTTCCCACTCTGCGTCGCCTTCCAGCGCTTTCAGAG
CAGAACCACGAACGATCGGAGTGTCGTCGCCCGGGAAGTCGTACTGAGACAGAAGTTCACGAACTTCCAT
TTCAACCAGTTCCAGCAGCTCTTCGTCATCAACCATGTCGCATTTGTTCAGGAACACGATGA
